Addgene plasmid #193778: pTC3cIfm
Purpose: Expresses frame-shifted cI under the control of PLTetO-1 promoter, p15A origin of replication, Chloramphenicol selection
Depositing lab: Sangram Bagh. Depositing organization: Saha Institute of Nuclear Physics. Publication: A frame-shifted gene, which rescued its function by non-natural start codons and its application in constructing synthetic gene circuits. Sarkar K, Mukhopadhyay S, Bonnerjee D, Srivastava R, Bagh S. J Biol Eng. 2019 Mar 1;13:20. doi: 10.1186/s13036-019-0151-x. eCollection 2019. PubMed 30867677.
Backbone
  Vector backbone: pZ
  Backbone size w/o insert (bp): 2009
  Total vector size (bp): 2722
  Vector type: Bacterial Expression, Synthetic Biology
Growth in bacteria
  Bacterial resistance: Chloramphenicol, 25 μg/mL
  Growth temperature: 37°C
  Growth strain: DH5alpha
  Copy number: Low Copy
Gene/Insert
  Gene/Insert name: Frame-shifted CI
  Species: Mutated Lambda CI
  Insert size (bp): 713
  Promoter: PLTetO-1
  Cloning method: Restriction Enzyme; 5′ cloning site KpnI (unknown if destroyed); 3′ cloning site XbaI (unknown if destroyed)
  Sequencing primers: 5′ AAAGAAACCATTA ACACAAGAGCA; 3′ TCAGCCAAACGTC TCTTCAG
Terms and licenses: Academic/Nonprofit Terms; Industry Terms: Not Available to Industry
How to cite: pTC3cIfm was a gift from Sangram Bagh (Addgene plasmid # 193778 ; http://n2t.net/addgene:193778 ; RRID:Addgene_193778)
