[The description below was written by a language model from this plasmid's Addgene catalogue record and pLannotate feature annotations shown in this document.]
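Description:
pTC3cIfm is a small bacterial expression plasmid of about 2.7 kb, built on the modular pZ vector system for synthetic biology work in Escherichia coli. It replicates from a p15A origin. The catalogue lists it as low copy, and p15A is compatible with ColE1-type plasmids, so the construct can be kept in the same cell as other circuit components. Selection is by chloramphenicol, through a chloramphenicol acetyltransferase gene driven by its own cat promoter and followed by the phage lambda t0 terminator. The annotation also flags a short RSF ori fragment next to p15A. This is most likely a partial sequence similarity rather than a second functional origin.

The payload is a frame-shifted version of the phage lambda cI repressor gene, roughly 713 bp, cloned between KpnI and XbaI sites. It lies downstream of the PLtetO-1 promoter and is terminated by the rrnB T1 terminator. PLtetO-1 is a lambda PL derivative carrying tet operator sites, so it is repressed by TetR and induced by tetracycline analogues in hosts that supply TetR, and otherwise acts as a strong constitutive promoter. The plasmid itself shows no annotated tetR gene. The annotation software marks the coding region as a fragment of the λ repressor, which fits the mutated reading frame.

The associated publication title indicates that the frame-shifted gene regained function through non-natural start codons. It also indicates that the gene was used to build synthetic gene circuits, where cI would serve as a transcriptional repressor. The record does not state the exact nature or position of the frameshift.
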