Features (pLannotate 1.2.2; 8 found; start..end, strand, type, name):
      7..80      +  promoter       PLtetO-1 promoter: modified phage lambda PL promoter with tet operator sites (Lutz and Bujard, 1997)
    111..820     +  CDS            λ repressor (fragment) (sequence partly withheld): phage λ repressor; cI
    832..918     +  terminator     rrnB T1 terminator: Escherichia coli rrnB; transcription terminator T1 from the E. coli rrnB gene
    944..999     -  rep_origin     RSF ori (fragment): Plasmids containing the RSF 1030 origin of replication can be propagated in E. coli cells that contain additional plasmids with compatible origins.
   1087..1632    -  rep_origin     p15A ori: Plasmids containing the medium-copy-number p15A origin of replication can be propagated in E. coli cells that contain a second plasmid with the ColE1 origin.
   1746..1840    -  terminator     lambda t0 terminator: transcription terminator from phage lambda
   1861..2520    -  CDS            CmR: chloramphenicol acetyltransferase; cat; confers resistance to chloramphenicol
   2521..2623    -  promoter       cat promoter: promoter of the E. coli cat gene encoding chloramphenicol acetyltransferase
>Addgene plasmid #193778 | pTC3cIfm | addgene full sequence | sequence record 389809 | Addgene NGS Result
CTCGAGTCCCTATCAGTGATAGAGATTGACATCCCTATCAGTGATAGAGATACTGAGCACATCAGCAGGA
CGCACTGACCGAATTCATTAAAGAGGAGAAAGGTACCATGGCACAAAAAAGAAA
[261 nt withheld, positions 125-385]
ATGCAGCCGTCACTTAGAAGTGAGTATGAGTACCCTGTTTTTTCTCATGTTCAGGCAGGGATGTTCTCAC
CTGAGCTTAGAACCTTTACCAAAGGTGATGCGGAGAGATGGGTAAGCACAACCAAAAAAGCCAGTGATTC
TGCATTCTGGCTTGAGGTTGAAGGTAATTCCATGACCGCACCAACAGGCTCCAAGCCAAGCTTTCCTGAC
GGAATGTTAATTCTCGTTGACCCTGAGCAGGCTGTTGAGCCAGGTGATTTCTGCATAGCCAGACTTGGGG
GTGATGAGTTTACCTTCAAGAAACTGATCAGGGATAGCGGTCAGGTGTTTTTACAACCACTAAACCCACA
GTACCCAATGATCCCATGCAATGAGAGTTGTTCCGTTGTGGGGAAAGTTATCGCTAGTCAGTGGCCTGAA
GAGACGTTTGGCTGATCTAGAGGCATCAAATAAAACGAAAGGCTCAGTCGAAAGACTGGGCCTTTCGTTT
TATCTGTTGTTTGTCGGTGAACGCTCTCCTGAGTAGGACAAATCCGCCGCCCTAGACCTAGGGATATATT
CCGCTTCCTCGCTCACTGACTCGCTACGCTCGGTCGTTCGACTGCGGCGAGCGGAAATGGCTTACGAACG
GGGCGGAGATTTCCTGGAAGATGCCAGGAAGATACTTAACAGGGAAGTGAGAGGGCCGCGGCAAAGCCGT
TTTTCCATAGGCTCCGCCCCCCTGACAAGCATCACGAAATCTGACGCTCAAATCAGTGGTGGCGAAACCC
GACAGGACTATAAAGATACCAGGCGTTTCCCCCTGGCGGCTCCCTCGTGCGCTCTCCTGTTCCTGCCTTT
CGGTTTACCGGTGTCATTCCGCTGTTATGGCCGCGTTTGTCTCATTCCACGCCTGACACTCAGTTCCGGG
TAGGCAGTTCGCTCCAAGCTGGACTGTATGCACGAACCCCCCGTTCAGTCCGACCGCTGCGCCTTATCCG
GTAACTATCGTCTTGAGTCCAACCCGGAAAGACATGCAAAAGCACCACTGGCAGCAGCCACTGGTAATTG
ATTTAGAGGAGTTAGTCTTGAAGTCATGCGCCGGTTAAGGCTAAACTGAAAGGACAAGTTTTGGTGACTG
CGCTCCTCCAAGCCAGTTACCTCGGTTCAAAGAGTTGGTAGCTCAGAGAACCTTCGAAAAACCGCCCTGC
AAGGCGGTTTTTTCGTTTTCAGAGCAAGAGATTACGCGCAGACCAAAACGATCTCAAGAAGATCATCTTA
TTAATCAGATAAAATATTTCTAGATTTCAGTGCAATTTATCTCTTCAAATGTAGCACCTGAAGTCAGCCC
CATACGATATAAGTTGTTACTAGTGCTTGGATTCTCACCAATAAAAAACGCCCGGCGGCAACCGAGCGTT
CTGAACAAATCCAGATGGAGTTCTGAGGTCATTACTGGATCTATCAACAGGAGTCCAAGCGAGCTCGATA
TCAAATTACGCCCCGCCCTGCCACTCATCGCAGTACTGTTGTAATTCATTAAGCATTCTGCCGACATGGA
AGCCATCACAAACGGCATGATGAACCTGAATCGCCAGCGGCATCAGCACCTTGTCGCCTTGCGTATAATA
TTTGCCCATGGTGAAAACGGGGGCGAAGAAGTTGTCCATATTGGCCACGTTTAAATCAAAACTGGTGAAA
CTCACCCAGGGATTGGCTGAGACGAAAAACATATTCTCAATAAACCCTTTAGGGAAATAGGCCAGGTTTT
CACCGTAACACGCCACATCTTGCGAATATATGTGTAGAAACTGCCGGAAATCGTCGTGGTATTCACTCCA
GAGCGATGAAAACGTTTCAGTTTGCTCATGGAAAACGGTGTAACAAGGGTGAACACTATCCCATATCACC
AGCTCACCGTCTTTCATTGCCATACGGAATTCCGGATGAGCATTCATCAGGCGGGCAAGAATGTGAATAA
AGGCCGGATAAAACTTGTGCTTATTTTTCTTTACGGTCTTTAAAAAGGCCGTAATATCCAGCTGAACGGT
CTGGTTATAGGTACATTGAGCAACTGACTGAAATGCCTCAAAATGTTCTTTACGATGCCATTGGGATATA
TCAACGGTGGTATATCCAGTGATTTTTTTCTCCATTTTAGCTTCCTTAGCTCCTGAAAATCTCGATAACT
CAAAAAATACGCCCGGTAGTGATCTTATTTCATTATGGTGAAAGTTGGAACCTCTTACGTGCCGATCAAC
GTCTCATTTTCGCCAGATATCGACGTCTAAGAAACCATTATTATCATGACATTAACCTATAAAAATAGGC
GTATCACGAGGCCCTTTCGTCTTCAC
